Addgene plasmid #64251: pLVX-Puro-mGFP-WDR34
Purpose: Expresses WDR34 as a fusion with monomeric GFP
Depositing lab: David Stephens. Depositing organization: University of Bristol. Publication: Subunit composition of the human cytoplasmic dynein-2 complex. Asante D, Stevenson NL, Stephens DJ. J Cell Sci. 2014 Nov 1;127(21):4774-87. doi: 10.1242/jcs.159038. Epub 2014 Sep 9. PubMed 25205765.
Backbone
  Vector backbone: pLVX-Puro
  Backbone manufacturer: Clontech
  Vector type: Mammalian Expression, Lentiviral
Growth in bacteria
  Bacterial resistance: Ampicillin, 100 μg/mL
  Growth temperature: 37°C
  Growth strain: Stbl3
  Copy number: High Copy
Gene/Insert
  Gene/Insert name: WDR34 (alt names: WD34; FAP133)
  Species: H. sapiens (human)
  GenBank ID: AAH01614.3
  Entrez Gene: WDR34 (a.k.a. DIC5, FAP133, SRTD11, bA216B9.3)
  Tag / fusion protein: mGFP (N terminal on insert)
Resource information
  A portion of this plasmid was derived from a plasmid made by: OriGene Technologies (Rockville, MD).
Terms and licenses: Academic/Nonprofit Terms; Industry Terms: Not Available to Industry
Depositor comments: Purchased from Origene then amplified by PCR for cloning. Original OriGene Technologies (Rockville, MD). Number (SC319901)
How to cite: pLVX-Puro-mGFP-WDR34 was a gift from David Stephens (Addgene plasmid # 64251 ; http://n2t.net/addgene:64251 ; RRID:Addgene_64251)
