[The description below was written by a language model from this plasmid's Addgene catalogue record.]
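Description:
pLVX-Puro-mGFP-WDR34 is a lentiviral mammalian expression plasmid built on the commercial pLVX-Puro backbone. It is maintained in bacteria as a high-copy plasmid under ampicillin selection, and the record lists a recombination-deficient strain (Stbl3), the usual choice for keeping the repeated long terminal repeat sequences of lentiviral vectors stable. As the backbone name indicates, the vector is designed to carry a puromycin resistance marker, so that transduced or transfected mammalian cells can be selected and stable lines established. No feature table is provided, so the promoter driving the insert and the exact viral and regulatory elements are not stated in the record.

The payload is the human WDR34 coding sequence (also known as WD34, FAP133 or DIC5), fused at its N terminus to monomeric GFP. The WDR34 sequence was obtained from a commercial cDNA clone and amplified by PCR for cloning into this vector. The monomeric GFP variant reduces the tendency of the fluorescent tag to self-associate, which helps when tagging a subunit of a multiprotein assembly. The associated study concerns the subunit composition of the human cytoplasmic dynein-2 complex, so the construct is suited to producing lentiviral particles or direct transfection to express fluorescent WDR34 in mammalian cells. This allows the protein's localisation to be imaged, and the GFP tag can also serve as a handle for isolating the protein and its binding partners.
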