>Addgene plasmid #64251 | pLVX-Puro-mGFP-WDR34 | addgene partial sequence | sequence record 117173 | CMV-F 5'-CGCAAATGGGCGGTAGGCGTG-3'
TCAGATCGCCTGGAGACGCCATCCACGCTGTTTTGACCTCCATAGAAGACACCGACTCTACTAGAGGATC
GCTAGCGCTACCGGACTCAGATCTCGACACCGGTCGCCACCATGGTGAGCAAGGGCGAGGAGCTGTTCAC
CGGGGTGGTGCCCATCCTGGTCGAGCTGGACGGCGACGTAAACGGCCACAAGTTCAGCGTGTCCGGCGAG
GGCGAGGGCGATGCCACCTACGGCAAGCTGACCCTGAAGTTCATCTGCACCACCGGCAAGCTGCCCGTGC
CCTGGCCCACCCTCGTGACCACCCTGACCTACGGCGTGCAGTGCTTCAGCCGCTACCCCGACCACATGAA
GCAGCACGACTTCTTCAAGTCCGCCATGCCCGAAGGCTACGTCCAGGAGCGCACCATCTTCTTCAAGGAC
GACGGCAACTACAAGACCCGCGCCGAGGTGAAGTTCGAGGGCGACACCCTGGTGAACCGCATCGAGCTGA
AGGGCATCGACTTCAAGGAGGACGGCAACATCCTGGGGCACAAGCTGGAGTACAACTACAACAGCCACAA
CGTCTATATCATGGCCGACAAGCAGAAGAACGGCATCAAGGTGAACTTCAAGATCCGCCACAACATCGAG
GACGGCAGCGTGCAGCTCGCCGACCACTACCAGCAGAACACCCCCATCGGCGACGGCCCCGTGCTGCTGC
CCGACAACCACTACCTGAGCA
