>Addgene plasmid #64251 | pLVX-Puro-mGFP-WDR34 | addgene partial sequence | sequence record 117174 | MSCV-rev 5'-CAGCGGGGCTGCTAAAGCGCATGC-3'
TTATCTAGAGTCGCGGGATCCCGGGCCCGCGGTACCGTCGCACTGCAGAATTCTCAGGCCGCCACCTCTG
CTGCCAGGCAGTCCAGGTCCTCAGCTTCCCGGGGCCCTTGTTCCGTGAACTCTGTGCTCAGCTGCCACAC
CTTCACTGTGCCCTGGGCATCGCCCGCAGCCAAGAGCTGAGTCTGCTGGCTGTTGAACTCCAGACAGTAG
ACAGGGCTTTCATCCTGGGTTTGCTTGATCAAAACTGTGGGTTTCTGGGAGCTTTTCTGGAGATCAAACA
GCTGCACGTCACCTTTCCCAGAGGCAGCTGCAAAAACCAAGGGCCGCACTGGGGACCAGCGCACAGCAAA
CAGATACTTGAGGGAGAGCTGCAGCGAAGTCAAGGGAGGGGCCTGCAGCATGGAGTACAGGTGGACATGC
CCGTCAGTCCCAGCGCTCAGGAAGAGATTCCTGTGGAAGGGGGAACAGCTCACAGAGTAGATGGGACCGC
CGTGGGGGGAGAAGGTAAACTGTGCTGGGGCCCGCAGGGGCACGGAGCTGGGCATCCGCGTGAGGGCTGC
CTCT
