>Addgene plasmid #64251 | pLVX-Puro-mGFP-WDR34 | addgene partial sequence | sequence record 118082 | EGFP-C 5'-CATGGTCCTGCTGGAGTTCGTG-3'
AAGCGCTGGTGTTGCGGCGCTGGCGACAGTCGGGGTTGCGAGCGGCCCGGGGCCGGGGCGGCCAGGGCCG
CTGCAGGACGAGACCCTGGGTGTGGCGTCCGTGCCCTCGCAGTGGAGGGCCGTCCAGGGCATCCGCGGGG
AGACGAAAAGTTGCCAGACGGCCAGCATTGCCACTGCCAGTGCATCCGCCCAGGCCAGGAATCATGTGGA
CGCCCAGGTGCAGACGGAGGCCCCCGTGCCTGTCAGCGTGCAGCCCCCGTCCCAGTACGACATACCCAGG
CTTGCAGCCTTTCTTCGGAGAGTGGAGGCCATGGTCATCCGAGAGCTGAACAAGAATTGGCAGAGCCACG
CGTTTGATGGCTTCGAGGTGAACTGGACCGAGCAGCAGCAGATGGTGTCTTGTCTGTATACCCTGGGCTA
CCCGCCAGCCCAAGCGCAGGGTCTGCATGTGACCAGCATCTCCTGGAACTCCACTGGCTCTGTGGTGGCC
TGTGCCTA
